>Addgene plasmid #132161 | pDONR221_SLC7A13 | addgene full sequence | sequence record 260452 | Addgene NGS Result
CTTTCCTGCGTTATCCCCTGATTCTGTGGATAACCGTATTACCGCCTTTGAGTGAGCTGATACCGCTCGC
CGCAGCCGAACGACCGAGCGCAGCGAGTCAGTGAGCGAGGAAGCGGAAGAGCGCCCAATACGCAAACCGC
CTCTCCCCGCGCGTTGGCCGATTCATTAATGCAGCTGGCACGACAGGTTTCCCGACTGGAAAGCGGGCAG
TGAGCGCAACGCAATTAATACGCGTACCGCTAGCCAGGAAGAGTTTGTAGAAACGCAAAAAGGCCATCCG
TCAGGATGGCCTTCTGCTTAGTTTGATGCCTGGCAGTTTATGGCGGGCGTCCTGCCCGCCACCCTCCGGG
CCGTTGCTTCACAACGTTCAAATCCGCTCCCGGCGGATTTGTCCTACTCAGGAGAGCGTTCACCGACAAA
CAACAGATAAAACGAAAGGCCCAGTCTTCCGACTGAGCCTTTCGTTTTATTTGATGCCTGGCAGTTCCCT
ACTCTCGCGTTAACGCTAGCATGGATGTTTTCCCAGTCACGACGTTGTAAAACGACGGCCAGTCTTAAGC
TCGGGCCCCAAATAATGATTTTATTTTGACTGATAGTGACCTGTTCGTTGCAACACATTGATGAGCAATG
CTTTTTTATAATGCCAACTTTGTACAAAAAAGCAGGCTCCACCATGGACCGCGGCGAGAAGATCCAGCTG
AAGCGGGTGTTTGGCTACTGGTGGGGCACCAGCTTCCTGCTGATCAACATCATCGGAGCAGGAATCTTCG
TGAGCCCAAAGGGCGTGCTGGCCTATTCCTGCATGAATGTGGGCGTGTCTCTGTGCGTGTGGGCAGGATG
TGCAATCCTGGCCATGACCTCCACACTGTGCTCTGCCGAGATCTCTATCAGCTTCCCTTGTTCCGGCGCC
CAGTACTATTTCCTGAAGAGATACTTTGGCTCTACCGTGGCCTTTCTGAACCTGTGGACAAGCCTGTTCC
TGGGATCCGGAGTGGTGGCAGGACAGGCCCTGCTGCTGGCCGAGTATTCCATCCAGCCCTTCTTTCCTTC
CTGCTCTGTGCCAAAGCTGCCCAAGAAGTGTCTGGCCCTGGCCATGCTGTGGATCGTGGGCATCCTGACC
AGCAGGGGCGTGAAGGAGGTGACATGGCTGCAGATCGCCAGCTCCGTGCTGAAGGTGTCTATCCTGAGCT
TTATCTCCCTGACCGGCGTGGTGTTCCTGATCAGAGGCAAGAAGGAGAACGTGGAGAGGTTCCAGAATGC
CTTTGACGCCGAGCTGCCTGATATCTCTCACCTGATCCAGGCCATCTTCCAGGGCTACTTTGCCTATAGC
GGCGGCGCCTGCTTTACACTGATCGCCGGCGAGCTGAAGAAGCCTCGCACCACAATCCCAAAGTGTATCT
TCACCGCCCTGCCACTGGTGACAGTGGTGTACCTGCTGGTGAACATCTCTTATCTGACCGTGCTGACACC
CCGCGAGATCCTGTCTAGCGACGCAGTGGCAATCACCTGGGCAGATAGGGCCTTTCCTAGCCTGGCCTGG
ATCATGCCATTCGCCATCAGCACATCCCTGTTTTCTAATCTGCTGATCAGCATCTTCAAGTCCTCTAGGC
CAATCTACCTGGCATCCCAGGAGGGACAGCTGCCTCTGCTGTTTAACACCCTGAATTCTCACAGCTCCCC
ATTCACCGCCGTGCTGCTGCTGGTGACACTGGGCAGCCTGGCCATCATCCTGACCTCCCTGATCGACCTG
ATCAACTACATCTTCTTTACAGGCTCTCTGTGGAGCATCCTGCTGATGATCGGCATCCTGCGGAGAAGGT
ACCAGGAGCCCAATCTGTCTATCCCTTATAAGGTGTTCCTGAGCTTTCCCCTGGCCACCATCGTGATCGA
TGTGGGCCTGGTGGTCATCCCACTGGTGAAGAGCCCCAACGTGCACTACGTGTATGTGCTGCTGCTGGTG
CTGTCCGGCCTGCTGTTCTACATCCCTCTGATCCACTTTAAGATCAGACTGGCCTGGTTCGAGAAGATGA
CATGCTATCTGCAGCTGCTGTTCAATATCTGTCTGCCAGACGTGAGCGAGGAGGACCCAGCTTTCTTGTA
CAAAGTTGGCATTATAAGAAAGCATTGCTTATCAATTTGTTGCAACGAACAGGTCACTATCAGTCAAAAT
AAAATCATTATTTGCCATCCAGCTGATATCCCCTATAGTGAGTCGTATTACATGGTCATAGCTGTTTCCT
GGCAGCTCTGGCCCGTGTCTCAAAATCTCTGATGTTACATTGCACAAGATAAAAATATATCATCATGAAC
AATAAAACTGTCTGCTTACATAAACAGTAATACAAGGGGTGTTATGAGCCATATTCAACGGGAAACGTCG
AGGCCGCGATTAAATTCCAACATGGATGCTGATTTATATGGGTATAAATGGGCTCGCGATAATGTCGGGC
AATCAGGTGCGACAATCTATCGCTTGTATGGGAAGCCCGATGCGCCAGAGTTGTTTCTGAAACATGGCAA
AGGTAGCGTTGCCAATGATGTTACAGATGAGATGGTCAGACTAAACTGGCTGACGGAATTTATGCCTCTT
CCGACCATCAAGCATTTTATCCGTACTCCTGATGATGCATGGTTACTCACCACTGCGATCCCCGGAAAAA
CAGCATTCCAGGTATTAGAAGAATATCCTGATTCAGGTGAAAATATTGTTGATGCGCTGGCAGTGTTCCT
GCGCCGGTTGCATTCGATTCCTGTTTGTAATTGTCCTTTTAACAGCGATCGCGTATTTCGTCTCGCTCAG
GCGCAATCACGAATGAATAACGGTTTGGTTGATGCGAGTGATTTTGATGACGAGCGTAATGGCTGGCCTG
TTGAACAAGTCTGGAAAGAAATGCATAAACTTTTGCCATTCTCACCGGATTCAGTCGTCACTCATGGTGA
TTTCTCACTTGATAACCTTATTTTTGACGAGGGGAAATTAATAGGTTGTATTGATGTTGGACGAGTCGGA
ATCGCAGACCGATACCAGGATCTTGCCATCCTATGGAACTGCCTCGGTGAGTTTTCTCCTTCATTACAGA
AACGGCTTTTTCAAAAATATGGTATTGATAATCCTGATATGAATAAATTGCAGTTTCATTTGATGCTCGA
TGAGTTTTTCTAATCAGAATTGGTTAATTGGTTGTAACACTGGCAGAGCATTACGCTGACTTGACGGGAC
GGCGCAAGCTCATGACCAAAATCCCTTAACGTGAGTTACGCGTCGTTCCACTGAGCGTCAGACCCCGTAG
AAAAGATCAAAGGATCTTCTTGAGATCCTTTTTTTCTGCGCGTAATCTGCTGCTTGCAAACAAAAAAACC
ACCGCTACCAGCGGTGGTTTGTTTGCCGGATCAAGAGCTACCAACTCTTTTTCCGAAGGTAACTGGCTTC
AGCAGAGCGCAGATACCAAATACTGTTCTTCTAGTGTAGCCGTAGTTAGGCCACCACTTCAAGAACTCTG
TAGCACCGCCTACATACCTCGCTCTGCTAATCCTGTTACCAGTGGCTGCTGCCAGTGGCGATAAGTCGTG
TCTTACCGGGTTGGACTCAAGACGATAGTTACCGGATAAGGCGCAGCGGTCGGGCTGAACGGGGGGTTCG
TGCACACAGCCCAGCTTGGAGCGAACGACCTACACCGAACTGAGATACCTACAGCGTGAGCTATGAGAAA
GCGCCACGCTTCCCGAAGGGAGAAAGGCGGACAGGTATCCGGTAAGCGGCAGGGTCGGAACAGGAGAGCG
CACGAGGGAGCTTCCAGGGGGAAACGCCTGGTATCTTTATAGTCCTGTCGGGTTTCGCCACCTCTGACTT
GAGCGTCGATTTTTGTGATGCTCGTCAGGGGGGCGGAGCCTATGGAAAAACGCCAGCAACGCGGCCTTTT
TACGGTTCCTGGCCTTTTGCTGGCCTTTTGCTCACATGTT
Features (pLannotate 1.2.2; 10 found; start..end, strand, type, name):
    121..213     +  CDS            lacI (fragment): lac repressor; lacI; The lac repressor binds to the lac operator to inhibit transcription in E. coli. This inhibition can be relieved by adding lactose or isopropyl-β-D-thiogalactopyranoside (IPTG).
    268..295     -  terminator     rrnB T2 terminator: transcription terminator T2 from the E. coli rrnB gene
    427..470     +  terminator     rrnB T1 terminator: Escherichia coli rrnB; transcription terminator T1 from the E. coli rrnB gene
    517..553     -  CDS            lacZα (fragment): LacZα fragment of β-galactosidase; lacZ fragment
    569..668     +  protein_bind   attL1: mutant version of attL; recombination site for the Gateway® LR reaction LR Clonase™
    674..2083    +  CDS            SLC7A13: S7A13_HUMAN - Also known as AGT1, XAT2. Experimental evidence at transcript level: Swiss-Prot protein existence level 2. Mediates the transport L-aspartate and L-glutamate in a sodium-independent manner. From Homo sapiens (Human).
   2085..2184    -  protein_bind   attL2: mutant version of attL; recombination site for the Gateway® LR reaction LR Clonase™
   2202..2220    -  promoter       T7 promoter: promoter for bacteriophage T7 RNA polymerase
   2354..3163    +  CDS            KanR: aminoglycoside phosphotransferase; aph(3')-Ia; confers resistance to kanamycin in bacteria or G418 (Geneticin®) in eukaryotes
   3310..3898    +  rep_origin     ori: high-copy-number ColE1/pMB1/pBR322/pUC origin of replication
