[The description below was written by a language model from this plasmid's Addgene catalogue record and pLannotate feature annotations shown in this document.]
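Description:
pDONR221_SLC7A13 is a Gateway entry clone built on the pDONR221 backbone and carrying a codon-optimized open reading frame for human SLC7A13 (also known as AGT1 or XAT2). SLC7A13 is a solute carrier annotated as mediating sodium-independent transport of L-aspartate and L-glutamate. The sequenced plasmid is 3,960 nt. It replicates in E. coli from a high-copy ColE1/pUC-type origin and is selected with kanamycin through an aminoglycoside phosphotransferase (KanR) gene.

The 1,410 bp ORF lies between attL1 and attL2, the recombination sites left after a BP reaction into the donor vector. In an LR Clonase reaction these sites transfer the ORF directionally into any attR-containing destination vector. The rrnB T1 and T2 terminators sit upstream of the cassette and shield the insert from read-through transcription in bacteria. A T7 promoter downstream of attL2 faces back toward the insert, and M13 forward and reverse priming sites are recorded for sequencing. The short lacI and lacZα matches in the annotation are backbone fragments, not functional genes.

The catalogue lists the vector type as mammalian expression, but the feature table shows no eukaryotic promoter or polyadenylation signal. The plasmid is therefore a shuttle intermediate, and expression depends on the promoter, tags and selection markers of the destination vector chosen. The record does not state whether the ORF retains a stop codon, which matters for C-terminal fusions. The plasmid belongs to a consortium collection of SLC transporter clones made to support functional and drug-discovery studies of this family.
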