Addgene plasmid #132161: pDONR221_SLC7A13
Purpose: Gateway entry clone with codon-optimized ORF sequence for subcloning into custom expression vectors
Depositing lab: RESOLUTE Consortium & Giulio Superti-Furga. Depositing organization: CeMM Research Center for Molecular Medicine. Publication: The RESOLUTE consortium: unlocking SLC transporters for drug discovery. Superti-Furga G, Lackner D, Wiedmer T, Ingles-Prieto A, Barbosa B, Girardi E, Goldmann U, Gurtl B, Klavins K, Klimek C, Lindinger S, Lineiro-Retes E, Muller AC, Onstein S, Redinger G, Reil D, Sedlyarov V, Wolf G, Crawford M, Everley R, ... Steppan CM. Nat Rev Drug Discov. 2020 Jul;19(7):429-430. doi: 10.1038/d41573-020-00056-6. PubMed 32265506.
Backbone
  Vector backbone: pDONR221
  Backbone manufacturer: Thermo Fisher Scientific
  Backbone size w/o insert (bp): 2550
  Vector type: Mammalian Expression
Growth in bacteria
  Bacterial resistance: Kanamycin, 50 μg/mL
  Growth temperature: 37°C
  Growth strain: Stbl3
  Copy number: High Copy
Gene/Insert
  Gene/Insert name: SLC7A13 (alt name: AGT-1, XAT2)
  Species: H. sapiens (human)
  Insert size (bp): 1410
  Entrez Gene: SLC7A13 (a.k.a. AGT1, XAT2, AGT-1, MGC150476, MGC150477)
  Cloning method: Gateway Cloning
  Sequencing primers: 5′ M13-fwd; 3′ M13-rev
Terms and licenses: Academic/Nonprofit Terms; Industry Terms
Depositor comments: For more information on the full Resolute plasmid collection, please see www.addgene.org/depositor-collections/re-solute/. Please provide your feedback on this plasmid to the RESOLUTE consortium by filling out their RESOLUTE repository feedback form: https://forms.office.com/Pages/ResponsePage.aspx?id=0e05yklzmkS7rjFGQL4N7z4feCLQvEJAmVcOCM_u885UN1JJRko0Ukg4TVQwNTZLOUxPQVJWT1NHUCQlQCN0PWcu
How to cite: pDONR221_SLC7A13 was a gift from RESOLUTE Consortium & Giulio Superti-Furga (Addgene plasmid # 132161 ; http://n2t.net/addgene:132161 ; RRID:Addgene_132161)
