>Addgene plasmid #132161 | pDONR221_SLC7A13 | depositor partial sequence | sequence record 253722 | Codon-optimized ORF of SLC7A13
ATGGACCGCGGCGAGAAGATCCAGCTGAAGCGGGTGTTTGGCTACTGGTGGGGCACCAGCTTCCTGCTGA
TCAACATCATCGGAGCAGGAATCTTCGTGAGCCCAAAGGGCGTGCTGGCCTATTCCTGCATGAATGTGGG
CGTGTCTCTGTGCGTGTGGGCAGGATGTGCAATCCTGGCCATGACCTCCACACTGTGCTCTGCCGAGATC
TCTATCAGCTTCCCTTGTTCCGGCGCCCAGTACTATTTCCTGAAGAGATACTTTGGCTCTACCGTGGCCT
TTCTGAACCTGTGGACAAGCCTGTTCCTGGGATCCGGAGTGGTGGCAGGACAGGCCCTGCTGCTGGCCGA
GTATTCCATCCAGCCCTTCTTTCCTTCCTGCTCTGTGCCAAAGCTGCCCAAGAAGTGTCTGGCCCTGGCC
ATGCTGTGGATCGTGGGCATCCTGACCAGCAGGGGCGTGAAGGAGGTGACATGGCTGCAGATCGCCAGCT
CCGTGCTGAAGGTGTCTATCCTGAGCTTTATCTCCCTGACCGGCGTGGTGTTCCTGATCAGAGGCAAGAA
GGAGAACGTGGAGAGGTTCCAGAATGCCTTTGACGCCGAGCTGCCTGATATCTCTCACCTGATCCAGGCC
ATCTTCCAGGGCTACTTTGCCTATAGCGGCGGCGCCTGCTTTACACTGATCGCCGGCGAGCTGAAGAAGC
CTCGCACCACAATCCCAAAGTGTATCTTCACCGCCCTGCCACTGGTGACAGTGGTGTACCTGCTGGTGAA
CATCTCTTATCTGACCGTGCTGACACCCCGCGAGATCCTGTCTAGCGACGCAGTGGCAATCACCTGGGCA
GATAGGGCCTTTCCTAGCCTGGCCTGGATCATGCCATTCGCCATCAGCACATCCCTGTTTTCTAATCTGC
TGATCAGCATCTTCAAGTCCTCTAGGCCAATCTACCTGGCATCCCAGGAGGGACAGCTGCCTCTGCTGTT
TAACACCCTGAATTCTCACAGCTCCCCATTCACCGCCGTGCTGCTGCTGGTGACACTGGGCAGCCTGGCC
ATCATCCTGACCTCCCTGATCGACCTGATCAACTACATCTTCTTTACAGGCTCTCTGTGGAGCATCCTGC
TGATGATCGGCATCCTGCGGAGAAGGTACCAGGAGCCCAATCTGTCTATCCCTTATAAGGTGTTCCTGAG
CTTTCCCCTGGCCACCATCGTGATCGATGTGGGCCTGGTGGTCATCCCACTGGTGAAGAGCCCCAACGTG
CACTACGTGTATGTGCTGCTGCTGGTGCTGTCCGGCCTGCTGTTCTACATCCCTCTGATCCACTTTAAGA
TCAGACTGGCCTGGTTCGAGAAGATGACATGCTATCTGCAGCTGCTGTTCAATATCTGTCTGCCAGACGT
GAGCGAGGAG
